>Addgene plasmid #87895 | pUC57 DYSF, alt exon 1, 5a, 17, 40a | addgene full sequence | sequence record 176844 | Addgene NGS Result
AGTCACGACGTTGTAAAACGACGGCCAGTGAATTGACGCGTATTGGGATATGCTGAGGGTCTTCATCCTC
TATGCCGAGAACGTCCACACACCCGACACCGACATCAGCGATGCCTACTGCTCCGCGGTGTTTGCAGGGG
TGAAGAAGAGAACCAAAGTCATCAAGAACAGCGTGAACCCTGTATGGAATGAGGGATTTGAATGGGACCT
CAAGGGCATCCCCCTGGACCAGGGCTCTGAGCTTCATGTGGTGGTCAAAGACCATGAGACGATGGGGAGG
AACAGGTTCCTGGGGGAAGCCAAGGTCCCACTCCGAGAGGTCCTCGCCACCCCTAGTCTGTCCGCCAGCT
TCAATGCCCCCCTGCTGGACACCAAGAAGCAGCCCACAGGGGCCTCGCTGGTCCTGCAGGTGTCCTACAC
ACCGCTGCCTGGAGCTGTGCCCCTGTTCCCGCCCCCTACTCCTCTGGAGCCCTCCCCGACTCTGCCTGAC
CTGGATGTAGTGGCAGGCGGGGGACAGAGCCGGGCCGAGACTTGGTCCCTGCTCAGTGACAGCACCATGG
ACACGAGATACTCTGGAAAGAAGTGGCCGGCCCCCACGGACACAGGAGGAGAGGAAGACACAGAGGACCA
GGGACTCACTGGAGATGAGGCGGAGCCATTCCTGGATCAAAGCGGAGGCCCGGGGGCTCCCACCACCCCA
AGGAAACTACCTTCACGTCCTCCGCCCCACTACCCCGGGATCAAAAGAAAGCGAAGTGCGCCTACATCTA
GAAAGCTGCTGTCAGACAAACCGCAGGATTTCCAGATCAGGGTCCAGGTGATCGAGGGGCGCCAGCTGCC
GGGGGTGAACATCAAGCCTGTGGTCAAGGTTACCGCTGCAGGGCAGACCAAGCGGACGCGGATCCACAAG
GGAAACAGCCCACTCTTCAATGAGACTCTTTTCTTCAACTTGTTTGACTCTCCTGGGGAGCTGTTTGATG
AGCCCATCTTTATCACGGTGGTAGACTCTCGTTCTCTCAGGACAGATGCTCTCCTCGGGGAGTTCCGGAT
GGACGTGGGCACCATTTACAGAGAGCCCCGGCACGCCTATCTCAGGAAGTGGCTGCTGCTCTCAGACCCT
GATGACTTCTCTGCTGGGGCCAGAGGCTACCTGAAAACAAGCCTTTGTGTGCTGGGGCCTGGGGACGAAG
CGCCTCTGGAGAGAAAAGACCCCTCTGAAGACAAGGAGGACATTGAAAGCAACCTGCTCCGGCCCACAGG
CGTAGCCCTGCGAGGAGCCCACTTCTGCCTGAAGGTCTTCCGGGCCGAGGACTTGCCGCAGATGGACGAT
GCCGTGATGGACAACGTGAAACAGATCTTTGGCTTCGAGAGTAACAAGAAGAACTTGGTGGACCCCTTTG
TGGAGGTCAGCTTTGCGGGGAAAATGCTGTGCAGCAAGATCTTGGAGAAGACGGCCAACCCTCAGTGGAA
CCAGAACATCACACTGCCTGCCATGTTTCCCTCCATGTGCGAAAAAATGAGGATTCGTATCATAGACTGG
GACCGCCTGACTCACAATGACATCGTGGCTACCACCTACCTGAGTATGTCGAAAATCTCTGCCCCTGGAG
GAGAAATAGAAGAGGAGCCTGCAGGTGCTGTCAAGCCTTCGAAAGCCTCAGACTTGGATGACTACCTGGG
CTTCCTCCCCACTTTTGGGCCCTGCTACATCAACCTCTATGGCAGTCCCAGAGAGTTCACAGGCTTCCCA
GACCCCTACACAGAGCTCAACACAGGCAAGGGGGAAGGTGTGGCTTATCGTGGCCGGCTTCTGCTCTCCC
TGGAGACCAAGCTGGTGGAGCACAGTGAACAGAAGGTGGAGGACCTTCCTGCGGATGACATCCTCCGGGT
GGAGAAGTACCTTAGGAGGCGCAAGTACTCCCTGTTTGCGGCCTTCTACTCAGCCACCATGCTGCAGGAT
GTGGATGACGCCATCCAGTTTGAGGTCAGCATCGGGAACTACGGGAACAAGTTCGACATGACCTGCCTGC
CGCTGGCCTCCACCACTCAGTACAGCCGTGCAGTCTTTGACGGGTGCCACTACTACTACCTACCCTGGGG
TAACGTGAAACCCGTGGTGGTGCTGTCATCCTACTGGGAGGACATCAGCCATAGAATCGAGACTCAGAAC
CAGCTGCTTGGGATTGCTGACCGGCTGGAAGCTGGCCTGGAGCAGGTCCACCTGGCCCTGAAGGCGCAGT
GCTCCACGGAGGACGTGGACTCGCTGGTGGCTCAGCTGACGGATGAGCTCATCGCAGGCTGCAGCCAGCC
TCTGGGTGACATCCATGAGACACCCTCTGCCACCCACCTGGACCAGTACCTGTACCAGCTGCGCACCCAT
CACCTGAGCCAAATCACTGAGGCTGCCCTGGCCCTGAAGCTCGGCCACAGTGAGCTCCCTGCAGCTCTGG
AGCAGGCGGAGGACTGGCTCCTGCGTCTGCGTGCCCTGGCAGAGGAGCCCCAGAACAGCCTGCCGGACAT
CGTCATCTGGATGCTGCAGGGAGACAAGCGTGTGGCATACCAGCGGGTGCCTGCCCACCAAGTCCTCTTC
TCCCGGCGGGGTGCCAACTACTGTGGCAAGAATTGTGGGAAGCTACAGACAATCTTTCTGAAATATCCGA
TGGAGAAGGTGCCTGGCGCCCGGATGCCAGTGCAGATACGGGTCAAGCTGTGGTTTGGGCTCTCTGTGGA
TGAGAAGGAGTTCAACCAGTTTGCTGAGGGGAAGCTGTCTGTCTTTGCTGAAACCTATGAGAACGAGACT
AAGTTGGCCCTTGTTGGGAACTGGGGCACAACGGGCCTCACCTACCCCAAGTTTTCTGACGTCACGGGCA
AGATCAAGCTACCCAAGGACAGCTTCCGCCCCTCGGCCGGCTGGACCTGGGCTGGAGATTGGTTCGTGTG
CCCGGAGAAGACTCTGCTCCATGACATGGACGCCGGTCACCTGAGCTTCGTGGAAGAGGTGTTTGAGAAC
CAGACCCGGCTTCCCGGAGGCCAGTGGATCTACATGAGTGACAACTACACCGATGTGAACGGGGAGAAGG
TGCTTCCCAAGGATGACATTGAGTGCCCACTGGGCTGGAAGTGGGAAGATGAGGAATGGTCCACAGACCT
CAACCGGGCTGTCGATGAGCAAGGCTGGGAGTATAGCATCACCATCCCCCCGGAGCGGAAGCCGAAGCAC
TGGGTCCCTGCTGAGAAGATGTACTACACACACCGACGGCGGCGCTGGGTGCGCCTGCGCAGGAGGGATC
TCAGCCAAATGGAAGCACTGAAAAGGCACAGGCAGGCGGAGGCGGAGGGCGAGGGCTGGGAGTACGCCTC
TCTTTTTGGCTGGAAGTTCCACCTCGAGTACCGCAAGACAGATGCCTTCCGCCGCCGCCGCTGGCGCCGT
CGCATGGAGCCACTGGAGAAGACGGGGCCTGCAGCTGTGTTTGCCCTTGAGGGGGCCCTGGGCGGCGTGA
TGGATGACAAGAGTGAAGATTCCATGTCCGTCTCCACCTTGAGCTTCGGTGTGAACAGACCCACGATTTC
CTGCATATTCGACTATGGGAACCGCTACCATCTACGCTGCTACATGTACCAGGCCCGGGACCTGGCTGCG
ATGGACAAGGACTCTTTTTCTGATCCCTATGCCATCGTCTCCTTCCTGCACCAGAGCCAGAAGACGGTGG
TGGTGAAGAACACCCTTAACCCCACCTGGGACCAGACGCTCATCTTCTACGAGATCGAGATCTTTGGCGA
GCCGGCCACAGTTGCTGAGCAACCGCCCAGCATTGTGGTGGAGCTGTACGACCATGACACTTATGGTGCA
GACGAGTTTATGGGTCGCTGCATCTGTCAACCGAGTCTGGAACGGATGCCACGGCTGGCCTGGTTCCCAC
TGACGAGGGGCAGCCAGCCGTCGGGGGAGCTGCTGGCCTCTTTTGAGCTCATCCAGAGAGAGAAGCCGGC
CATCCACCATATTCCTGGTTTTGAGGTGCAGGAGACATCAAGGATCCTGGATGAGTCTGAGGACACAGAC
CTGCCCTACCCACCACCCCAGAGGGAGGCCAACATCTACATGGTTCCTCAGAACATCAAGCCAGCGCTCC
AGCGTACCGCCATCGAGATCCTGGCATGGGGCCTGCGGAACATGAAGAGTTACCAGCTGGCCAACATCTC
CTCCCCCAGCCTCGTGGTAGAGTGTGGGGGCCAGACGGTGCAGTCCTGTGTCATCAGGAACCTCCGGAAG
AACCCCAACTTTGACATCTGCACCCTCTTCATGGAAGTGATGCTGCCCAGGGAGGAGCTCTACTGCCCCC
CCATCACCGTCAAGGTCATCGATAACCGCCAGTTTGGCCGCCGGCCTGTGGTGGGCCAGTGTACCATCCG
CTCCCTGGAGAGCTTCCTGTGTGACCCCTACTCGGCGGAGAGTCCATCCCCACAGGGTGGCCCAGACGAT
GTGAGCCTACTCAGTCCTGGGGAAGACGTGCTCATCGACATTGATGACAAGGAGCCCCTCATCCCCATCC
AGCTTGCAGACGGTCTGTCGAGCTTGGCCCCCACTAACACGGCTTCTCCTCCATCCAGTCCTCATGAGGA
AGAGTTCATCGATTGGTGGAGCAAATTCTTTGCCTCCATAGGGGAGAGGGAAAAGTGCGGCTCCTACCTG
GAGAAGGATTTTGACACCCTGAAGGTCTATGACACACAGCTGGAGAATGTGGAGGCCTTTGAGGGCCTGT
CTGACTTTTGTAACACCTTCAAGCTGTACCGGGGCAAGACGCAGGAGGAGACAGAAGATCCATCTGTGAT
TGGTGAATTTAAGGGCCTCTTCAAAATTTATCCCCTCCCAGAAGACCCAGCCATCCCCATGCCCCCAAGA
CAGTTCCACCAGCTGGCCGCCCAGGGACCCCAGGAGTGCTTGGTCCGTATCTACATTGTCCGAGCATTTG
GCCTGCAGCCCAAGGACCCCAATGGAAAGTGTGATCCTTACATCAAGATCTCCATAGGGAAGAAATCAGT
GAGTGACCAGGATAACTACATCCCCTGCACGCTGGAGCCCGTATTTGGAAAGATGTTCGAGCTGACCTGC
ACTCTGCCTCTGGAGAAGGACCTAAAGATCACTCTCTATGACTATGACCTCCTCTCCAAGGACGAAAAGA
TCGGTGAGACGGTCGTCGACCTGGAGAACAGGCTGCTGTCCAAGTTTGGGGCTCGCTGTGGACTCCCACA
GACCTACTGTGTCTCTGGACCGAACCAGTGGCGGGACCAGCTCCGCCCCTCCCAGCTCCTCCACCTCTTC
TGCCAGCAGCATAGAGTCAAGGCACCTGTGTACCGGACAGACCGTGTAATGTTTCAGGATAAAGAATATT
CCATTGAAGAGATAGAGGCTGGCAGGATCCCAAACCCACACCTGGGCCCAGTGGAGGAGCGTCTGGCTCT
GCATGTGCTTCAGCAGCAGGGCCTGGTCCCGGAGCACGTGGAGTCACGGCCCCTCTACAGCCCCCTGCAG
CCAGACATCGAGCAGGGGAAGCTGCAGATGTGGGTCGACCTATTTCCGAAGGCCCTGGGGCGGCCTGGAC
CTCCCTTCAACATCACCCCACGGAGAGCCAGAAGGTTTTTCCTGCGTTGTATTATCTGGAATACCAGAGA
TGTGATCCTGGATGACCTGAGCCTCACGGGGGAGAAGATGAGCGACATTTATGTGAAAGGTTGGATGATT
GGCTTTGAAGAACACAAGCAAAAGACAGACGTGCATTATCGTTCCCTGGGAGGTGAAGGCAACTTCAACT
GGAGGTTCATTTTCCCCTTCGACTACCTGCCAGCTGAGCAAGTCTGTACCATTGCCAAGAAGGATGCCTT
CTGGAGGCTGGACAAGACTGAGAGCAAAATCCCAGCACGAGTGGTGTTCCAGATCTGGGACAATGACAAG
TTCTCCTTTGATGATTTTCTGGGCTCCCTGCAGCTCGATCTCAACCGCATGCCCAAGCCAGCCAAGACAG
CCAAGAAGTGCTCCTTGGACCAGCTGGATGATGCTTTCCACCCAGAATGGTTTGTGTCCCTTTTTGAGCA
GAAAACAGTGAAGGGCTGGTGGCCCTGTGTAGCAGAAGAGGGTGAGAAGAAAATACTGGCGGGCAAGCTG
GAAATGACCTTGGAGATTGTAGCAGAGAGTGAGCATGAGGAGCGGCCTGCTGGCCAGGGCCGGGATGAGC
CCAACATGAACCCTAAGCTTGAGGACCCAAGGCGCCCCGACACCTCCTTCCTGTGGTTTACCTCCCCATA
CAAGACCATGAAGTTCATCCTGTGGCGGCGTTTCCGGTGGGCCATCATCCTCTTCATCATCCTCTTCATC
CTGCTGCTGTTCCTGGCCATCTTCATCTACGCCTTCCCGAACTATGCTGCCATGAAGCTGGTGAAGCCCT
TCAGCTGAATCCCAATGGCGCGCCGAGCTTGGCTCGAGCATGGTCATAGCTGTTTCCTGTGTGAAATTGT
TATCCGCTCACAATTCCACACAACATACGAGCCGGAAGCATAAAGTGTAAAGCCTGGGGTGCCTAATGAG
TGAGCTAACTCACATTAATTGCGTTGCGCTCACTGCCCGCTTTCCAGTCGGGAAACCTGTCGTGCCAGCT
GCATTAATGAATCGGCCAACGCGCGGGGAGAGGCGGTTTGCGTATTGGGCGCTCTTCCGCTTCCTCGCTC
ACTGACTCGCTGCGCTCGGTCGTTCGGCTGCGGCGAGCGGTATCAGCTCACTCAAAGGCGGTAATACGGT
TATCCACAGAATCAGGGGATAACGCAGGAAAGAACATGTGAGCAAAAGGCCAGCAAAAGGCCAGGAACCG
TAAAAAGGCCGCGTTGCTGGCGTTTTTCCATAGGCTCCGCCCCCCTGACGAGCATCACAAAAATCGACGC
TCAAGTCAGAGGTGGCGAAACCCGACAGGACTATAAAGATACCAGGCGTTTCCCCCTGGAAGCTCCCTCG
TGCGCTCTCCTGTTCCGACCCTGCCGCTTACCGGATACCTGTCCGCCTTTCTCCCTTCGGGAAGCGTGGC
GCTTTCTCATAGCTCACGCTGTAGGTATCTCAGTTCGGTGTAGGTCGTTCGCTCCAAGCTGGGCTGTGTG
CACGAACCCCCCGTTCAGCCCGACCGCTGCGCCTTATCCGGTAACTATCGTCTTGAGTCCAACCCGGTAA
GACACGACTTATCGCCACTGGCAGCAGCCACTGGTAACAGGATTAGCAGAGCGAGGTATGTAGGCGGTGC
TACAGAGTTCTTGAAGTGGTGGCCTAACTACGGCTACACTAGAAGAACAGTATTTGGTATCTGCGCTCTG
CTGAAGCCAGTTACCTTCGGAAAAAGAGTTGGTAGCTCTTGATCCGGCAAACAAACCACCGCTGGTAGCG
GTGGTTTTTTTGTTTGCAAGCAGCAGATTACGCGCAGAAAAAAAGGATCTCAAGAAGATCCTTTGATCTT
TTCTACGGGGTCTGACGCTCAGTGGAACGAAAACTCACGTTAAGGGATTTTGGTCATGAGATTATCAAAA
AGGATCTTCACCTAGATCCTTTTAAATTAAAAATGAAGTTTTAAATCAATCTAAAGTATATATGAGTAAA
CTTGGTCTGACAGTTAGAAAAACTCATCGAGCATCAAATGAAACTGCAATTTATTCATATCAGGATTATC
AATACCATATTTTTGAAAAAGCCGTTTCTGTAATGAAGGAGAAAACTCACCGAGGCAGTTCCATAGGATG
GCAAGATCCTGGTATCGGTCTGCGATTCCGACTCGTCCAACATCAATACAACCTATTAATTTCCCCTCGT
CAAAAATAAGGTTATCAAGTGAGAAATCACCATGAGTGACGACTGAATCCGGTGAGAATGGCAAAAGTTT
ATGCATTTCTTTCCAGACTTGTTCAACAGGCCAGCCATTACGCTCGTCATCAAAATCACTCGCATCAACC
AAACCGTTATTCATTCGTGATTGCGCCTGAGCGAGACGAAATACGCGATCGCTGTTAAAAGGACAATTAC
AAACAGGAATCGAATGCAACCGGCGCAGGAACACTGCCAGCGCATCAACAATATTTTCACCTGAATCAGG
ATATTCTTCTAATACCTGGAATGCTGTTTTCCCAGGGATCGCAGTGGTGAGTAACCATGCATCATCAGGA
GTACGGATAAAATGCTTGATGGTCGGAAGAGGCATAAATTCCGTCAGCCAGTTTAGTCTGACCATCTCAT
CTGTAACATCATTGGCAACGCTACCTTTGCCATGTTTCAGAAACAACTCTGGCGCATCGGGCTTCCCATA
CAATCGATAGATTGTCGCACCTGATTGCCCGACATTATCGCGAGCCCATTTATACCCATATAAATCAGCA
TCCATGTTGGAATTTAATCGCGGCCTAGAGCAAGACGTTTCCCGTTGAATATGGCTCATACTCTTCCTTT
TTCAATATTATTGAAGCATTTATCAGGGTTATTGTCTCATGAGCGGATACATATTTGAATGTATTTAGAA
AAATAAACAAATAGGGGTTCCGCGCACATTTCCCCGAAAAGTGCCACCTGACGTCTAAGAAACCATTATT
ATCATGACATTAACCTATAAAAATAGGCGTATCACGAGGCCCTTTCGTCTCGCGCGTTTCGGTGATGACG
GTGAAAACCTCTGACACATGCAGCTCCCGGAGACGGTCACAGCTTGTCTGTAAGCGGATGCCGGGAGCAG
ACAAGCCCGTCAGGGCGCGTCAGCGGGTGTTGGCGGGTGTCGGGGCTGGCTTAACTATGCGGCATCAGAG
CAGATTGTACTGAGAGTGCACCATATGCGGTGTGAAATACCGCACAGATGCGTAAGGAGAAAATACCGCA
TCAGGCGCCATTCGCCATTCAGGCTGCGCAACTGTTGGGAAGGGCGATCGGTGCGGGCCTCTTCGCTATT
ACGCCAGCTGGCGAAAGGGGGATGTGCTGCAAGGCGATTAAGTTGGGTAACGCCAGGGTTTTCCC
Features (pLannotate 1.2.2; 11 found; start..end, strand, type, name):
     50..6445    +  CDS            DYSF: DYSF_HUMAN - Also known as FER1L1. Experimental evidence at protein level: Swiss-Prot protein existence level 1. Key calcium ion sensor involved in the Ca(2+)-triggered synaptic vesicle-plasma membrane fusion. Plays a role in the sarcolemma repair mechanism of both skeletal muscle and cardiomyocytes that permits rapid resealing of membranes disrupted by mechanical stress (By similarity). From Homo sapiens (Human).
   6507..6523    -  protein_bind   lac operator: The lac repressor binds to the lac operator to inhibit transcription in E. coli. This inhibition can be relieved by adding lactose or isopropyl-β-D-thiogalactopyranoside (IPTG). lac repressor encoded by lacI
   6531..6561    -  promoter       lac promoter: promoter for the E. coli lac operon
   6576..6597    -  protein_bind   CAP binding site: CAP binding activates transcription in the presence of cAMP. E. coli catabolite activator protein
   6610..6702    -  CDS            lacI (fragment): lac repressor; lacI; The lac repressor binds to the lac operator to inhibit transcription in E. coli. This inhibition can be relieved by adding lactose or isopropyl-β-D-thiogalactopyranoside (IPTG).
   6885..7473    -  rep_origin     ori: high-copy-number ColE1/pMB1/pBR322/pUC origin of replication
   7644..8459    -  CDS            KanR: aminoglycoside phosphotransferase; aph(3')-Ia; confers resistance to kanamycin in bacteria or G418 (Geneticin®) in eukaryotes
   8460..8564    -  promoter       AmpR promoter: bla
   8659..8694    +  CDS            rop (fragment): Rop protein, which maintains plasmids at low copy number; rop
   8796..8895    +  misc_feature   bom (fragment): basis of mobility region from pBR322
   8901..33      -  CDS            lacZα (fragment) (across the origin): LacZα fragment of β-galactosidase; lacZ fragment
