[The description below was written by a language model from this plasmid's Addgene catalogue record and pLannotate feature annotations shown in this document.]
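Description:
pUC57 DYSF, alt exon 1, 5a, 17, 40a is a roughly 9 kb bacterial plasmid that carries a human dysferlin (DYSF) coding sequence in the pUC57 Kan cloning backbone. It replicates in E. coli from the high-copy ColE1/pUC-type origin and is selected with kanamycin through an aminoglycoside phosphotransferase gene (KanR) driven by the bla (AmpR) promoter. The remaining annotated backbone elements are typical pUC remnants: short fragments of rop, bom and lacI, and the lac regulatory region (CAP binding site, lac promoter, lac operator) with a lacZα fragment that spans the sequence origin and is interrupted by the insert.

The payload is a single open reading frame of about 6.4 kb matching human dysferlin, a calcium-sensing membrane protein involved in resealing of the sarcolemma in skeletal and cardiac muscle. Dysferlin exists as several isoforms: the transcript can begin with exon 1 or with an alternative first exon, and exons 5a, 17 and 40a are optional. According to the depositor's naming scheme, this construct uses the alternative exon 1 and includes all three optional exons along with every constitutive exon. The record refers to unspecified comments for the mutation field and lists no other sequence changes.

Although catalogued as a bacterial expression vector, the DYSF reading frame lies on the forward strand while the lac promoter is annotated on the reverse strand downstream of the insert's end. No eukaryotic promoter, tags or polyadenylation signal are annotated. The plasmid therefore appears to serve mainly as a storage and source clone for this defined isoform, presumably for subcloning into expression vectors. The stated purpose is research on alternative isoforms of dysferlin.
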