Addgene plasmid #87895: pUC57 DYSF, alt exon 1, 5a, 17, 40a
Purpose: research of alternative isoforms of the protein dysferlin
Depositing lab: Jain Foundation.
Backbone
  Vector backbone: pUC57 Kan
  Vector type: Bacterial Expression
Growth in bacteria
  Bacterial resistance: Kanamycin, 50 μg/mL
  Growth temperature: 37°C
  Growth strain: DH5alpha
  Copy number: High Copy
Gene/Insert
  Gene/Insert name: DYSF, alt exon 1, 5a, 17, 40a
  Species: H. sapiens (human)
  Mutation: alternative isoforms, see comments
  Entrez Gene: DYSF (a.k.a. FER1L1, LGMD2B, LGMDR2, MMD1)
  Cloning method: Unknown
Terms and licenses: Academic/Nonprofit Terms; Industry Terms: Not Available to Industry
Depositor comments: There are alternative isoforms of the dysferlin protein. The insert contained in this plasmid is described as such: 1. Dysferlin can utilize exon 1 or alternative exon 1a to build a full protein. Therefore, which exon 1 has been included in the construct is noted. 2. Exons 5a, 17 and 40a are optional exons, so if the exon is listed, it is included in the name. 3. The remainder of the exons are not optional, and are included in all constructs.
How to cite: pUC57 DYSF, alt exon 1, 5a, 17, 40a was a gift from Jain Foundation (Addgene plasmid # 87895 ; http://n2t.net/addgene:87895 ; RRID:Addgene_87895)
