>Addgene plasmid #87895 | pUC57 DYSF, alt exon 1, 5a, 17, 40a | depositor partial sequence | sequence record 171350 | pUC57 DYSF, alt exon 1, 5a, 17, 40a sequence 6399 bps
ATGCTGAGGGTCTTCATCCTCTATGCCGAGAACGTCCACACACCCGACACCGACATCAGCGATGCCTACT
GCTCCGCGGTGTTTGCAGGGGTGAAGAAGAGAACCAAAGTCATCAAGAACAGCGTGAACCCTGTATGGAA
TGAGGGATTTGAATGGGACCTCAAGGGCATCCCCCTGGACCAGGGCTCTGAGCTTCATGTGGTGGTCAAA
GACCATGAGACGATGGGGAGGAACAGGTTCCTGGGGGAAGCCAAGGTCCCACTCCGAGAGGTCCTCGCCA
CCCCTAGTCTGTCCGCCAGCTTCAATGCCCCCCTGCTGGACACCAAGAAGCAGCCCACAGGGGCCTCGCT
GGTCCTGCAGGTGTCCTACACACCGCTGCCTGGAGCTGTGCCCCTGTTCCCGCCCCCTACTCCTCTGGAG
CCCTCCCCGACTCTGCCTGACCTGGATGTAGTGGCAGGCGGGGGACAGAGCCGGGCCGAGACTTGGTCCC
TGCTCAGTGACAGCACCATGGACACGAGATACTCTGGAAAGAAGTGGCCGGCCCCCACGGACACAGGAGG
AGAGGAAGACACAGAGGACCAGGGACTCACTGGAGATGAGGCGGAGCCATTCCTGGATCAAAGCGGAGGC
CCGGGGGCTCCCACCACCCCAAGGAAACTACCTTCACGTCCTCCGCCCCACTACCCCGGGATCAAAAGAA
AGCGAAGTGCGCCTACATCTAGAAAGCTGCTGTCAGACAAACCGCAGGATTTCCAGATCAGGGTCCAGGT
GATCGAGGGGCGCCAGCTGCCGGGGGTGAACATCAAGCCTGTGGTCAAGGTTACCGCTGCAGGGCAGACC
AAGCGGACGCGGATCCACAAGGGAAACAGCCCACTCTTCAATGAGACTCTTTTCTTCAACTTGTTTGACT
CTCCTGGGGAGCTGTTTGATGAGCCCATCTTTATCACGGTGGTAGACTCTCGTTCTCTCAGGACAGATGC
TCTCCTCGGGGAGTTCCGGATGGACGTGGGCACCATTTACAGAGAGCCCCGGCACGCCTATCTCAGGAAG
TGGCTGCTGCTCTCAGACCCTGATGACTTCTCTGCTGGGGCCAGAGGCTACCTGAAAACAAGCCTTTGTG
TGCTGGGGCCTGGGGACGAAGCGCCTCTGGAGAGAAAAGACCCCTCTGAAGACAAGGAGGACATTGAAAG
CAACCTGCTCCGGCCCACAGGCGTAGCCCTGCGAGGAGCCCACTTCTGCCTGAAGGTCTTCCGGGCCGAG
GACTTGCCGCAGATGGACGATGCCGTGATGGACAACGTGAAACAGATCTTTGGCTTCGAGAGTAACAAGA
AGAACTTGGTGGACCCCTTTGTGGAGGTCAGCTTTGCGGGGAAAATGCTGTGCAGCAAGATCTTGGAGAA
GACGGCCAACCCTCAGTGGAACCAGAACATCACACTGCCTGCCATGTTTCCCTCCATGTGCGAAAAAATG
AGGATTCGTATCATAGACTGGGACCGCCTGACTCACAATGACATCGTGGCTACCACCTACCTGAGTATGT
CGAAAATCTCTGCCCCTGGAGGAGAAATAGAAGAGGAGCCTGCAGGTGCTGTCAAGCCTTCGAAAGCCTC
AGACTTGGATGACTACCTGGGCTTCCTCCCCACTTTTGGGCCCTGCTACATCAACCTCTATGGCAGTCCC
AGAGAGTTCACAGGCTTCCCAGACCCCTACACAGAGCTCAACACAGGCAAGGGGGAAGGTGTGGCTTATC
GTGGCCGGCTTCTGCTCTCCCTGGAGACCAAGCTGGTGGAGCACAGTGAACAGAAGGTGGAGGACCTTCC
TGCGGATGACATCCTCCGGGTGGAGAAGTACCTTAGGAGGCGCAAGTACTCCCTGTTTGCGGCCTTCTAC
TCAGCCACCATGCTGCAGGATGTGGATGACGCCATCCAGTTTGAGGTCAGCATCGGGAACTACGGGAACA
AGTTCGACATGACCTGCCTGCCGCTGGCCTCCACCACTCAGTACAGCCGTGCAGTCTTTGACGGGTGCCA
CTACTACTACCTACCCTGGGGTAACGTGAAACCCGTGGTGGTGCTGTCATCCTACTGGGAGGACATCAGC
CATAGAATCGAGACTCAGAACCAGCTGCTTGGGATTGCTGACCGGCTGGAAGCTGGCCTGGAGCAGGTCC
ACCTGGCCCTGAAGGCGCAGTGCTCCACGGAGGACGTGGACTCGCTGGTGGCTCAGCTGACGGATGAGCT
CATCGCAGGCTGCAGCCAGCCTCTGGGTGACATCCATGAGACACCCTCTGCCACCCACCTGGACCAGTAC
CTGTACCAGCTGCGCACCCATCACCTGAGCCAAATCACTGAGGCTGCCCTGGCCCTGAAGCTCGGCCACA
GTGAGCTCCCTGCAGCTCTGGAGCAGGCGGAGGACTGGCTCCTGCGTCTGCGTGCCCTGGCAGAGGAGCC
CCAGAACAGCCTGCCGGACATCGTCATCTGGATGCTGCAGGGAGACAAGCGTGTGGCATACCAGCGGGTG
CCTGCCCACCAAGTCCTCTTCTCCCGGCGGGGTGCCAACTACTGTGGCAAGAATTGTGGGAAGCTACAGA
CAATCTTTCTGAAATATCCGATGGAGAAGGTGCCTGGCGCCCGGATGCCAGTGCAGATACGGGTCAAGCT
GTGGTTTGGGCTCTCTGTGGATGAGAAGGAGTTCAACCAGTTTGCTGAGGGGAAGCTGTCTGTCTTTGCT
GAAACCTATGAGAACGAGACTAAGTTGGCCCTTGTTGGGAACTGGGGCACAACGGGCCTCACCTACCCCA
AGTTTTCTGACGTCACGGGCAAGATCAAGCTACCCAAGGACAGCTTCCGCCCCTCGGCCGGCTGGACCTG
GGCTGGAGATTGGTTCGTGTGCCCGGAGAAGACTCTGCTCCATGACATGGACGCCGGTCACCTGAGCTTC
GTGGAAGAGGTGTTTGAGAACCAGACCCGGCTTCCCGGAGGCCAGTGGATCTACATGAGTGACAACTACA
CCGATGTGAACGGGGAGAAGGTGCTTCCCAAGGATGACATTGAGTGCCCACTGGGCTGGAAGTGGGAAGA
TGAGGAATGGTCCACAGACCTCAACCGGGCTGTCGATGAGCAAGGCTGGGAGTATAGCATCACCATCCCC
CCGGAGCGGAAGCCGAAGCACTGGGTCCCTGCTGAGAAGATGTACTACACACACCGACGGCGGCGCTGGG
TGCGCCTGCGCAGGAGGGATCTCAGCCAAATGGAAGCACTGAAAAGGCACAGGCAGGCGGAGGCGGAGGG
CGAGGGCTGGGAGTACGCCTCTCTTTTTGGCTGGAAGTTCCACCTCGAGTACCGCAAGACAGATGCCTTC
CGCCGCCGCCGCTGGCGCCGTCGCATGGAGCCACTGGAGAAGACGGGGCCTGCAGCTGTGTTTGCCCTTG
AGGGGGCCCTGGGCGGCGTGATGGATGACAAGAGTGAAGATTCCATGTCCGTCTCCACCTTGAGCTTCGG
TGTGAACAGACCCACGATTTCCTGCATATTCGACTATGGGAACCGCTACCATCTACGCTGCTACATGTAC
CAGGCCCGGGACCTGGCTGCGATGGACAAGGACTCTTTTTCTGATCCCTATGCCATCGTCTCCTTCCTGC
ACCAGAGCCAGAAGACGGTGGTGGTGAAGAACACCCTTAACCCCACCTGGGACCAGACGCTCATCTTCTA
CGAGATCGAGATCTTTGGCGAGCCGGCCACAGTTGCTGAGCAACCGCCCAGCATTGTGGTGGAGCTGTAC
GACCATGACACTTATGGTGCAGACGAGTTTATGGGTCGCTGCATCTGTCAACCGAGTCTGGAACGGATGC
CACGGCTGGCCTGGTTCCCACTGACGAGGGGCAGCCAGCCGTCGGGGGAGCTGCTGGCCTCTTTTGAGCT
CATCCAGAGAGAGAAGCCGGCCATCCACCATATTCCTGGTTTTGAGGTGCAGGAGACATCAAGGATCCTG
GATGAGTCTGAGGACACAGACCTGCCCTACCCACCACCCCAGAGGGAGGCCAACATCTACATGGTTCCTC
AGAACATCAAGCCAGCGCTCCAGCGTACCGCCATCGAGATCCTGGCATGGGGCCTGCGGAACATGAAGAG
TTACCAGCTGGCCAACATCTCCTCCCCCAGCCTCGTGGTAGAGTGTGGGGGCCAGACGGTGCAGTCCTGT
GTCATCAGGAACCTCCGGAAGAACCCCAACTTTGACATCTGCACCCTCTTCATGGAAGTGATGCTGCCCA
GGGAGGAGCTCTACTGCCCCCCCATCACCGTCAAGGTCATCGATAACCGCCAGTTTGGCCGCCGGCCTGT
GGTGGGCCAGTGTACCATCCGCTCCCTGGAGAGCTTCCTGTGTGACCCCTACTCGGCGGAGAGTCCATCC
CCACAGGGTGGCCCAGACGATGTGAGCCTACTCAGTCCTGGGGAAGACGTGCTCATCGACATTGATGACA
AGGAGCCCCTCATCCCCATCCAGCTTGCAGACGGTCTGTCGAGCTTGGCCCCCACTAACACGGCTTCTCC
TCCATCCAGTCCTCATGAGGAAGAGTTCATCGATTGGTGGAGCAAATTCTTTGCCTCCATAGGGGAGAGG
GAAAAGTGCGGCTCCTACCTGGAGAAGGATTTTGACACCCTGAAGGTCTATGACACACAGCTGGAGAATG
TGGAGGCCTTTGAGGGCCTGTCTGACTTTTGTAACACCTTCAAGCTGTACCGGGGCAAGACGCAGGAGGA
GACAGAAGATCCATCTGTGATTGGTGAATTTAAGGGCCTCTTCAAAATTTATCCCCTCCCAGAAGACCCA
GCCATCCCCATGCCCCCAAGACAGTTCCACCAGCTGGCCGCCCAGGGACCCCAGGAGTGCTTGGTCCGTA
TCTACATTGTCCGAGCATTTGGCCTGCAGCCCAAGGACCCCAATGGAAAGTGTGATCCTTACATCAAGAT
CTCCATAGGGAAGAAATCAGTGAGTGACCAGGATAACTACATCCCCTGCACGCTGGAGCCCGTATTTGGA
AAGATGTTCGAGCTGACCTGCACTCTGCCTCTGGAGAAGGACCTAAAGATCACTCTCTATGACTATGACC
TCCTCTCCAAGGACGAAAAGATCGGTGAGACGGTCGTCGACCTGGAGAACAGGCTGCTGTCCAAGTTTGG
GGCTCGCTGTGGACTCCCACAGACCTACTGTGTCTCTGGACCGAACCAGTGGCGGGACCAGCTCCGCCCC
TCCCAGCTCCTCCACCTCTTCTGCCAGCAGCATAGAGTCAAGGCACCTGTGTACCGGACAGACCGTGTAA
TGTTTCAGGATAAAGAATATTCCATTGAAGAGATAGAGGCTGGCAGGATCCCAAACCCACACCTGGGCCC
AGTGGAGGAGCGTCTGGCTCTGCATGTGCTTCAGCAGCAGGGCCTGGTCCCGGAGCACGTGGAGTCACGG
CCCCTCTACAGCCCCCTGCAGCCAGACATCGAGCAGGGGAAGCTGCAGATGTGGGTCGACCTATTTCCGA
AGGCCCTGGGGCGGCCTGGACCTCCCTTCAACATCACCCCACGGAGAGCCAGAAGGTTTTTCCTGCGTTG
TATTATCTGGAATACCAGAGATGTGATCCTGGATGACCTGAGCCTCACGGGGGAGAAGATGAGCGACATT
TATGTGAAAGGTTGGATGATTGGCTTTGAAGAACACAAGCAAAAGACAGACGTGCATTATCGTTCCCTGG
GAGGTGAAGGCAACTTCAACTGGAGGTTCATTTTCCCCTTCGACTACCTGCCAGCTGAGCAAGTCTGTAC
CATTGCCAAGAAGGATGCCTTCTGGAGGCTGGACAAGACTGAGAGCAAAATCCCAGCACGAGTGGTGTTC
CAGATCTGGGACAATGACAAGTTCTCCTTTGATGATTTTCTGGGCTCCCTGCAGCTCGATCTCAACCGCA
TGCCCAAGCCAGCCAAGACAGCCAAGAAGTGCTCCTTGGACCAGCTGGATGATGCTTTCCACCCAGAATG
GTTTGTGTCCCTTTTTGAGCAGAAAACAGTGAAGGGCTGGTGGCCCTGTGTAGCAGAAGAGGGTGAGAAG
AAAATACTGGCGGGCAAGCTGGAAATGACCTTGGAGATTGTAGCAGAGAGTGAGCATGAGGAGCGGCCTG
CTGGCCAGGGCCGGGATGAGCCCAACATGAACCCTAAGCTTGAGGACCCAAGGCGCCCCGACACCTCCTT
CCTGTGGTTTACCTCCCCATACAAGACCATGAAGTTCATCCTGTGGCGGCGTTTCCGGTGGGCCATCATC
CTCTTCATCATCCTCTTCATCCTGCTGCTGTTCCTGGCCATCTTCATCTACGCCTTCCCGAACTATGCTG
CCATGAAGCTGGTGAAGCCCTTCAGCTGA
